>Addgene plasmid #215178 | Bo_NPTII:pCST:Gus_introns | addgene full sequence | sequence record 468505 | Addgene NGS Result
ATCGACGCTACTAGAGGATGCACATGTGACCGAGGGACACGAAGTGATCCGTTTAAACTATCAGTGTTTG
ACAGGATATATTGGCGGGTAAACCTAAGAGAAAAGAGCGTTTATTAGAATAATCGGATATTTAAAAGGGC
GTGAAAAGGTTTATCCGTTCGTCCATTTGTATGTGCCAGCCGCCTTTGCGACGCTCACCGGGCTGGTTGC
CCTCGCCGCTGGGCTGGCGGCCGTCTATGGCCCTGCAAACGCGCCAGAAACGCCGTCGAAGCCGTGTGCG
AGACACCGCGGCCGCCGGCGTTGTGGATACCTCGCGGAAAACTTGGCCCTCACTGACAGATGAGGGGCGG
ACGTTGACACTTGAGGGGCCGACTCACCCGGCGCGGCGTTGACAGATGAGGGGCAGGCTCGATTTCGGCC
GGCGACGTGGAGCTGGCCAGCCTCGCAAATCGGCGAAAACGCCTGATTTTACGCGAGTTTCCCACAGATG
ATGTGGACAAGCCTGGGGATAAGTGCCCTGCGGTATTGACACTTGAGGGGCGCGACTACTGACAGATGAG
GGGCGCGATCCTTGACACTTGAGGGGCAGAGTGCTGACAGATGAGGGGCGCACCTATTGACATTTGAGGG
GCTGTCCACAGGCAGAAAATCCAGCATTTGCAAGGGTTTCCGCCCGTTTTTCGGCCACCGCTAACCTGTC
TTTTAACCTGCTTTTAAACCAATATTTATAAACCTTGTTTTTAACCAGGGCTGCGCCCTGTGCGCGTGAC
CGCGCACGCCGAAGGGGGGTGCCCCCCCTTCTCGAACCCTCCCGGCCCGCTAACGCGGGCCTCCCATCCC
CCCAGGGGCTGCGCCCCTCGGCCGCGAACGGCCTCACCCCAAAAATGGCAGCGCTGGCCAATTCCCGAGG
CACGAACCCAGTGGACATAAGCCTGTTCGGTTCGTAAGCTGTAATGCAAGTAGCGTATGCGCTCACGCAA
CTGGTCCAGAACCTTGACCGAACGCAGCGGTGGTAACGGCGCAGTGGCGGTTTTCATGGCTTGTTATGAC
TGTTTTTTTGGGGTACAGTCTATGCCTCGGGCATCCAAGCAGCAAGCGCGTTACGCCGTGGGTCGATGTT
TGATGTTATGGAGCAGCAACGATGTTACGCAGCAGGGCAGTCGCCCTAAAACAAAGTTAAACATCATGGG
GGAAGCGGTGATCGCCGAAGTATCGACTCAACTATCAGAGGTAGTTGGCGTCATCGAGCGCCATCTCGAA
CCGACGTTGCTGGCCGTACATTTGTACGGCTCCGCAGTGGATGGCGGCCTGAAGCCACACAGCGATATTG
ATTTGCTGGTTACGGTGACCGTAAGGCTTGATGAAACAACGCGGCGAGCTTTGATCAACGACCTTTTGGA
AACTTCGGCTTCCCCTGGAGAGAGCGAGATTCTCCGCGCTGTAGAAGTCACCATTGTTGTGCACGACGAC
ATCATTCCGTGGCGTTATCCAGCTAAGCGCGAACTGCAATTTGGAGAATGGCAGCGCAATGACATTCTTG
CAGGTATCTTCGAGCCAGCCACGATCGACATTGATCTGGCTATCTTGCTGACAAAAGCAAGAGAACATAG
CGTTGCCTTGGTAGGTCCAGCGGCGGAGGAACTCTTTGATCCGGTTCCTGAACAGGATCTATTTGAGGCG
CTAAATGAAACCTTAACGCTATGGAACTCGCCGCCCGACTGGGCTGGCGATGAGCGAAATGTAGTGCTTA
CGTTGTCCCGCATTTGGTACAGCGCAGTAACCGGCAAAATCGCGCCGAAGGATGTCGCTGCCGACTGGGC
AATGGAGCGCCTGCCGGCCCAGTATCAGCCCGTCATACTTGAAGCTAGACAGGCTTATCTTGGACAAGAA
GAAGATCGCTTGGCCTCGCGCGCAGATCAGTTGGAAGAATTTGTCCATTACGTGAAAGGCGAGATCACCA
AGGTAGTCGGCAAATAATGTCTAGCTAGAAATTCGTTCAAGCCGACGCCGCTTCGCGGCGCGGCTTAACT
CAAGCGTTAGATGCACTAAGCACATAATTGCTCACAGCCAAACTATCAGGTCAAGTCTGCTTTTATTATT
TTTAAGCGTGCATAATAAGCCCTACACAAATTGGGAGATATATCATGCTGTCAGACCAAGTTTACTCATA
TATACTTTAGATTGATTTAAAACTTCATTTTTAATTTAAAAGGATCTAGGTGAAGATCCTTTTTGATAAT
CTCATGACCAAAATCCCTTAACGTGAGTTTTCGTTCCACTGAGCGTCAGACCCCGTAGAAAAGATCAAAG
GATCTTCTTGAGATCCTTTTTTTCTGCGCGTAATCTGCTGCTTGCAAACAAAAAAACCACCGCTACCAGC
GGTGGTTTGTTTGCCGGATCAAGAGCTACCAACTCTTTTTCCGAAGGTAACTGGCTTCAGCAGAGCGCAG
ATACCAAATACTGTTCTTCTAGTGTAGCCGTAGTTAGGCCACCACTTCAAGAACTCTGTAGCACCGCCTA
CATACCTCGCTCTGCTAATCCTGTTACCAGTGGCTGCTGCCAGTGGCGATAAGTCGTGTCTTACCGGGTT
GGACTCAAGACGATAGTTACCGGATAAGGCGCAGCGGTCGGGCTGAACGGGGGGTTCGTGCACACAGCCC
AGCTTGGAGCGAACGACCTACACCGAACTGAGATACCTACAGCGTGAGCTATGAGAAAGCGCCACGCTTC
CCGAAGGGAGAAAGGCGGACAGGTATCCGGTAAGCGGCAGGGTCGGAACAGGAGAGCGCACGAGGGAGCT
TCCAGGGGGAAACGCCTGGTATCTTTATAGTCCTGTCGGGTTTCGCCACCTCTGACTTGAGCGTCGATTT
TTGTGATGCTCGTCAGGGGGGCGGAGCCTATGGAAAAACGCCAGCAACGCGGCCTTTTTACGGTTCCTGG
CAGATCCTAGATGTGGCGCAACGATGCCGGCGACAAGCAGGAGCGCACCGACTTCTTCCGCATCAAGTGT
TTTGGCTCTCAGGCCGAGGCCCACGGCAAGTATTTGGGCAAGGGGTCGCTGGTATTCGTGCAGGGCAAGA
TTCGGAATACCAAGTACGAGAAGGACGGCCAGACGGTCTACGGGACCGACTTCATTGCCGATAAGGTGGA
TTATCTGGACACCAAGGCACCAGGCGGGTCAAATCAGGAATAAGGGCACATTGCCCCGGCGTGAGTCGGG
GCAATCCCGCAAGGAGGGTGAATGAATCGGACGTTTGACCGGAAGGCATACAGGCAAGAACTGATCGACG
CGGGGTTTTCCGCCGAGGATGCCGAAACCATCGCAAGCCGCACCGTCATGCGTGCGCCCCGCGAAACCTT
CCAGTCCGTCGGCTCGATGGTCCAGCAAGCTACGGCCAAGATCGAGCGCGACAGCGTGCAACTGGCTCCC
CCTGCCCTGCCCGCGCCATCGGCCGCCGTGGAGCGTTCGCGTCGTCTTGAACAGGAGGCGGCAGGTTTGG
CGAAGTCGATGACCATCGACACGCGAGGAACTATGACGACCAAGAAGCGAAAAACCGCCGGCGAGGACCT
GGCAAAACAGGTCAGCGAGGCCAAGCAGGCCGCGTTGCTGAAACACACGAAGCAGCAGATCAAGGAAATG
CAGCTTTCCTTGTTCGATATTGCGCCGTGGCCGGACACGATGCGAGCGATGCCAAACGACACGGCCCGCT
CTGCCCTGTTCACCACGCGCAACAAGAAAATCCCGCGCGAGGCGCTGCAAAACAAGGTCATTTTCCACGT
CAACAAGGACGTGAAGATCACCTACACCGGCGTCGAGCTGCGGGCCGACGATGACGAACTGGTGTGGCAG
CAGGTGTTGGAGTACGCGAAGCGCACCCCTATCGGCGAGCCGATCACCTTCACGTTCTACGAGCTTTGCC
AGGACCTGGGCTGGTCGATCAATGGCCGGTATTACACGAAGGCCGAGGAATGCCTGTCGCGCCTACAGGC
GACGGCGATGGGCTTCACGTCCGACCGCGTTGGGCACCTGGAATCGGTGTCGCTGCTGCACCGCTTCCGC
GTCCTGGACCGTGGCAAGAAAACGTCCCGTTGCCAGGTCCTGATCGACGAGGAAATCGTCGTGCTGTTTG
CTGGCGACCACTACACGAAATTCATATGGGAGAAGTACCGCAAGCTGTCGCCGACGGCCCGACGGATGTT
CGACTATTTCAGCTCGCACCGGGAGCCGTACCCGCTCAAGCTGGAAACCTTCCGCCTCATGTGCGGATCG
GATTCCACCCGCGTGAAGAAGTGGCGCGAGCAGGTCGGCGAAGCCTGCGAAGAGTTGCGAGGCAGCGGCC
TGGTGGAACACGCCTGGGTCAATGATGACCTGGTGCATTGCAAACGCTAGGGCCTTGTGGGGTCAGTTCC
GGCTGGGGGTTCAGCAGCCCCTGCTCGGATCTGTTGGACCGGACAGTAGTCATGGTTGATGGGCTGCCTG
TATCGAGTGGTGATTTTGTGCCGAGCTGCCGGTCGGGGAGCTGTTGGCTGGCTGGTGGCAGGATATATTG
TGGTGTAAACAAATTGACGCTTAGACAACTTAATAACACATTGCGGACGTTTTTAATGTACTGGGGTTGA
ACACTCTGTGGGTCTCATGCCGAATTCGGATCCGGAGGTCAACATGGTGGAGCACGACACTCTGGTCTAC
TCCAAAAATGTCAAAGATACAGTCTCAGAAGATCAAAGGGCTATTGAGACTTTTCAACAAAGGATAATTT
CGGGAAACCTCCTCGGATTCCATTGCCCAGCTATCTGTCACTTCATCGAAAGGACAGTAGAAAAGGAAGG
TGGCTCCTACAAATGCCATCATTGCGATAAAGGAAAGGCTATCATTCAAGATCTCTCTGCCGACAGTGGT
CCCAAAGATGGACCCCCACCCACGAGGAGCATCGTGGAAAAAGAAGAGGTTCCAACCACGTCTACAAAGC
AAGTGGATTGATGTGATAACATGGTGGAGCACGACACTCTGGTCTACTCCAAAAATGTCAAAGATACAGT
CTCAGAAGATCAAAGGGCTATTGAGACTTTTCAACAAAGGATAATTTCGGGAAACCTCCTCGGATTCCAT
TGCCCAGCTATCTGTCACTTCATCGAAAGGACAGTAGAAAAGGAAGGTGGCTCCTACAAATGCCATCATT
GCGATAAAGGAAAGGCTATCATTCAAGATCTCTCTGCCGACAGTGGTCCCAAAGATGGACCCCCACCCAC
GAGGAGCATCGTGGAAAAAGAAGAGGTTCCAACCACGTCTACAAAGCAAGTGGATTGATGTGACATCTCC
ACTGACGTAAGGGATGACGCACAATCCCACTATCCTTCGCAAGACCCTTCCTCTATATAAGGAAGTTCAT
TTCATTTGGAGAGGACACGCTCGAGTATAAGAGCTCATTTTTACAACAATTACCAACAACAACAAACAAC
AAACAACATTACAATTACATTTACAATTATCGATACAATGATTGAACAAGATGGATTGCACGCAGGTTCT
CCGGCCGCTTGGGTGGAGAGGCTATTCGGCTATGACTGGGCACAACAGACAATCGGCTGCTCTGATGCCG
CCGTGTTCCGGCTGTCAGCGCAGGGGCGCCCGGTTCTTTTTGTCAAGACCGACCTGTCCGGTGCCCTGAA
TGAACTCCAAGACGAGGCAGCGCGGCTATCGTGGCTGGCCACGACGGGCGTTCCTTGCGCAGCTGTGCTC
GACGTTGTCACTGAAGCGGGAAGGGACTGGCTGCTATTGGGCGAAGTGCCGGGGCAGGATCTCCTGTCAT
CTCACCTTGCTCCTGCCGAGAAAGTATCCATCATGGCTGATGCAATGCGGCGGCTGCATACGCTTGATCC
GGCTACCTGCCCATTCGACCACCAAGCGAAACATCGCATCGAGCGAGCACGTACTCGGATGGAAGCCGGT
CTTGTCGATCAGGATGATCTGGACGAAGAGCATCAGGGGCTCGCGCCAGCCGAACTGTTCGCCAGGCTCA
AGGCGCGGATGCCCGACGGCGAGGATCTCGTCGTGACCCACGGCGATGCCTGCTTGCCGAATATCATGGT
GGAAAATGGCCGCTTTTCTGGATTCATCGACTGTGGCCGGCTGGGTGTGGCGGACCGCTATCAGGACATA
GCGTTGGCTACCCGTGATATTGCTGAAGAGCTTGGCGGCGAATGGGCTGACCGCTTCCTCGTGCTTTACG
GTATCGCCGCTCCCGATTCGCAGCGCATCGCCTTCTATCGCCTTCTTGACGAGTTCTTCTGAGCTTGTCA
AGCAGATCGTTCAAACATTTGGCAATAAAGTTTCTTAAGATTGAATCCTGTTGCCGGTCTTGCGATGATT
ATCATATAATTTCTGTTGAATTACGTTAAGCATGTAATAATTAACATGTAATGCATGACGTTATTTATGA
GATGGGTTTTTATGATTAGAGTCCCGCAATTATACATTTAATACGCGATAGAAAACAAAATATAGCGCGC
AAACTAGGATAAATTATCGCGCGCGGTGTCATCTATGTTACTAGATCGACGCTGCAAGAATTCAAGCTTG
GAGGGAGCCGTCGCTTTTGCACACAGACGGCCGTGCTCGTAAGCAGCCCAGACACGCAAACACGCCTAGT
TGCAGCCCGGGAGCGCAGCCGGGCTGCTGGGCCAGCGTCGCAAACACGCCCTAAATCAGAGAGGGAAAGC
CCCACATATATAACTAGATGTCTTATTCAAATATCACCTCTAAGGATTACTTATCCTGGTAAATGAGACG
ATTCCAGGAAGATTTGGGTTTCCAAACTGTCCCTTAGAAGGGCCACTCTACTGTCAGCCACTCTTGTCTA
GGCTACTTTATACTGGATACAAACTCATTACGCTGAAGCCCTTTATATTGGTCAATATCATGAGATCTCC
AGACGCCGCCGTCACTCGATCGAGATAGATATAGCCTCTTTCCGTCCACGTACATCCGCTGCTGGCCTTC
AGATCTCTATCAAGTGACGCGGCAAACAGGACGCAGCACCGGGGAACTACGACGAGTACTATATAGCAGA
TAAACGCATGCTCTTGGCCGTTGTTAGAGCCCTTGATTGCATGGCAGTGTCGATCGCCCAACTCCAGCCT
GAGTTCTCAGAACCTCCCCGGCCGGCCCAGTGTCCAGCGTGCTGCTCACAATCTACGGGATCAGGCGATC
AGCTATAGTAGCCCTTCACATCGGGGTGCATTTATGTGTCTTAATTTGCTCAGCAGTCAACCATCCATCA
TGCACTTGCACTTGTTCATCGCCATGGTTGGCAGGGAACCAATATTAGGCCCGGAATTTCTCTTTCGTCG
ATGGCCCAGCTCTTTTTTCCAGTGATTCATTTTCACGCACGCCTCAGAGATAAATCTTGTGTTTATTCAC
TTTGTCAATTTGGTTTGATCAAAATTACACTTGGATTTACATCGATATCATTGTTTTGTGCGATAGTTGC
TTAAGTAACCATATAGAAGCTCACATTTGTAATTAAGCTGTATTCATTTCCCTAGTGTGATTAAGTAGTT
GCTAGATTGTGTGCTTGAGTAAAGTCAACCTAGAGATTTAGCAGCTAGATTTGTTCATGCTGTTTAGTCT
AATTTCTTTGTAAATGGAAGGTGTACTGTACACACTTGGTGATCTAATGTGTGCATGCTGTTTAATCTGA
CTAGTATATGATGAGCAATGTCTATAGTAGTATATGCTTGTTTATGTTACATAATTTGGCTAATATATCA
GCAATACTCATGCTAATACTTATTGTGTTCATTATTATTATTATTATTATTATTTCAATCTAACTAATAT
ATGAGCAGTGTTCGTACCTCGGACCAATACTTGAGTTTGTCATGTTTCATATTCTGATTTTACCCACTTT
TGAAAAAACAACAACCCCTGCCACCGCTTTAGTGCTAGCTGTGACAAACACACGAATGTGAATACATGGT
CAGTATACCTTCTATGCATGGTCTATGCATGGTCGAGGTGGTGGACCAGGACGCATCCTGATGCCAAACT
CTGACCTCTGTGGTGACAAATGAGAAAACCGGCGTCTCATCTGATGGTGCTGGAAGCCGCACTGCTCACT
GCCCCGGCGCACACCACGTCCACGCGTCTGCACTACTACTCCGGCCGGGCACTCGTCGTCCTCAGTGGTG
GTCAAGATAAGAACGCAATCAATGAATCAATGGGTGCAGGCAGCAGGCAGCAGGCTTTGGCTTGACACAC
CAGCGAGAAGATGCCCTCCTCCCTCCAACTCTTCCTATATATATACACATGAAACCGTCATCCATGTATC
CATCCATCCACACACACAAACAGACAAGCATACAACACCGTTGCCATTTAGCTGTTCTTGCTAGGCAGTT
GCGCGCTTACATTGAGCCGCAGCTAGCTGTCTACTACGGCACAACTATCTCCTGCGCGCGTGCTCGATCG
ATCTGAAGGCCAGACCTGTGCCTGTCCAATTTTGCCTTGTTCTACCCACCACACCAGTAGTCGAGAAGGT
TCCATATAAGCGCAAGCAGACAGCAGCAAAAGAGCTAAGGAGAGTCTGAGACAAGGTTCGAACAGAATGG
GTCAGTCCCTTATGTTACGTCCTGTAGAAACCCCAACCCGTGAAATCAAAAAACTCGACGGCCTGTGGGC
ATTCAGTCTGGATCGCGAAAACTGTGGAATTGATCAGCGTTGGTGGGAAAGCGCGTTACAAGAAAGCCGG
GCAATTGCTGTGCCAGGCAGTTTTAACGATCAGTTCGCCGATGCAGATATTCGTAATTATGCGGGCAACG
TCTGGTATCAGCGCGAAGTCTTTATACCGAAAGGTAAGTCTTACTCTCTCTTTTTTGGTCTGTATTTTTA
ATTTTTTGAAGTATACTATTTGTACTGACGCTAATAATCTTTTTTCAGGTTGGGCAGGCCAGCGTATCGT
GCTGCGTTTCGATGCGGTCACTCATTACGGCAAAGTGTGGGTCAATAATCAGGAAGTGATGGAGCATCAG
GGCGGCTATACGCCATTTGAAGCCGATGTCACGCCGTATGTTATTGCCGGGAAAAGTGTACGTATCACCG
TTTGTGTGAACAACGAACTGAACTGGCAGACTATCCCGCCGGGAATGGTGATTACCGACGAAAACGGCAA
GAAAAAGCAGTCTTACTTCCATGATTTCTTTAACTATGCCGGAATCCATCGCAGCGTAATGCTCTACACC
ACGCCGAACACCTGGGTGGACGATATCACCGTGGTGACGCATGTCGCGCAAGACTGTAACCACGCGTCTG
TTGACTGGCAGGTACTTCATGCTTCAACGTGTAACTTAAGAGATACTGTGTGAAATTTTATATTTCCATA
CATTTGCTTGACCTTTGCTTTTTGTCAATTTTTTTCCCCTTACAGGTGGTGGCCAATGGTGATGTCAGCG
TTGAACTGCGTGATGCGGATCAACAGGTGGTTGCAACTGGACAAGGCACTAGCGGGACTTTGCAAGTGGT
GAATCCGCACCTCTGGCAACCGGGTGAAGGTTATCTCTATGAACTGTGCGTCACAGCCAAAAGCCAGACA
GAGTGTGATATCTACCCGCTTCGCGTCGGCATCCGGTCAGTGGCAGTGAAGGGCGAACAGTTCCTGATTA
ACCACAAACCGTTCTACTTTACTGGCTTTGGTCGTCATGAAGATGCGGACTTGCGTGGCAAAGGATTCGA
TAACGTGCTGATGGTGCACGACCACGCATTAATGGACTGGATTGGGGCCAACTCCTACCGTACCTCGCAT
TACCCTTACGCTGAAGAGATGCTCGACTGGGCAGATGAACATGGCATCGTGGTGATTGATGAAACTGCTG
CTGTCGGCTTTAACCTCTCTTTAGGCATTGGTTTCGAAGCGGGCAACAAGCCGAAAGAACTGTACAGCGA
AGAGGCAGTCAACGGGGAAACTCAGCAAGCGCACTTACAGGCGATTAAAGAGCTGATAGCGCGTGACAAA
AACCACCCAAGCGTGGTGATGTGGAGTATTGCCAACGAACCGGATACCCGTCCGCAAGGTGCACGGGAAT
ATTTCGCGCCACTGGCGGAAGCAACGCGTAAACTCGACCCGACGCGTCCGATCACCTGCGTCAATGTAAT
GTTCTGCGACGCTCACACCGATACCATCAGCGATCTCTTTGATGTGCTGTGCCTGAACCGTTATTACGGA
TGGTATGTCCAAAGCGGCGATTTGGAAACGGCAGAGAAGGTACTGGAAAAAGAACTTCTGGCCTGGCAGG
AGAAACTGCATCAGCCGATTATCATCACCGAATACGGCGTGGATACGTTAGCCGGGCTGCACTCAATGTA
CACCGACATGTGGAGTGAAGAGTATCAGTGTGCATGGCTGGATATGTATCACCGCGTCTTTGATCGCGTC
AGCGCCGTCGTCGGTGAACAGGTATGGAATTTCGCCGATTTTGCGACCTCGCAAGGCATATTGCGCGTTG
GCGGTAACAAGAAAGGGATCTTCACTCGCGACCGCAAACCGAAGTCGGCGGCTTTTCTGCTGCAAAAACG
CTGGACTGGCATGAACTTCGGTGAAAAACCGCAGCAGGGAGGCAAACAATGAGCTTGTCAAGCAGATCGT
TCAAACATTTGGCAATAAAGTTTCTTAAGATTGAATCCTGTTGCCGGTCTTGCGATGATTATCATATAAT
TTCTGTTGAATTACGTTAAGCATGTAATAATTAACATGTAATGCATGACGTTATTTATGAGATGGGTTTT
TATGATTAGAGTCCCGCAATTATACATTTAATACGCGATAGAAAACAAAATATAGCGCGCAAACTAGGAT
AAATTATCGCGCGCGGTGTCATCTATGTTACTAG
Features (pLannotate 1.2.2; 16 found; start..end, strand, type, name):
     69..93      +  misc_feature   RB T-DNA repeat: right border repeat from nopaline C58 T-DNA
    190..821     +  rep_origin     oriV: incP origin of replication
    924..947     +  promoter       Pc promoter (fragment): intI1 (promoter lies within the coding sequence); class 1 integron promoter
   1123..1179    +  CDS            GmR (fragment): gentamycin acetyltransferase; aacC1; confers resistance to gentamycin
   1190..1977    +  CDS            SmR (fragment): aminoglycoside adenylyltransferase (Murphy, 1985); aadA; confers resistance to spectinomycin and streptomycin
   2318..2906    +  rep_origin     ori: high-copy-number ColE1/pMB1/pBR322/pUC origin of replication
   3242..4387    +  CDS            trfA: TRFA_ECOLX - Experimental evidence at protein level: Swiss-Prot protein existence level 1. Also involved in plasmid copy number control, promoting intermolecular coupling of protein bound iterons at oriV, which inhibits replication initiation. From Escherichia coli.
   4536..4560    +  misc_feature   LB T-DNA repeat: left border repeat from nopaline C58 T-DNA
   4735..5411    +  promoter       CaMV 35S promoter (enhanced): cauliflower mosaic virus 35S promoter with a duplicated enhancer region
   5436..5489    +  misc_feature   TMV Ω: translational enhancer from the tobacco mosaic virus 5'-leader sequence (Gallie et al., 1988)
   5498..6289    +  CDS            neo: KKA2_KLEPN - Also known as kan, nptII. Experimental evidence at protein level: Swiss-Prot protein existence level 1. Resistance to kanamycin, neomycin, paromomycin, ribostamycin, butirosin and gentamicin B. From Klebsiella pneumoniae.
   6305..6557    +  terminator     NOS terminator: nopaline synthase terminator and poly(A) signal
   8622..8855    +  CDS            GUS (fragment): β-glucuronidase; uidA (or gusA) from E. coli
   8937..9323    +  CDS            GUS (fragment): β-glucuronidase; uidA (or gusA) from E. coli
   9423..10622   +  CDS            GUS (fragment): β-glucuronidase; uidA (or gusA) from E. coli
  10635..3       +  terminator     NOS terminator (across the origin): nopaline synthase terminator and poly(A) signal
