[The description below was written by a language model from this plasmid's Addgene catalogue record and pLannotate feature annotations shown in this document.]
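Description:
Bo_NPTII:pCST:Gus_introns is a Golden Gate-assembled binary T-DNA vector built on the pAGM8031 backbone for Agrobacterium-mediated plant transformation, deposited for evaluating guard cell-specific promoters in Brassica. Outside the T-DNA borders the backbone carries an aadA-type aminoglycoside adenylyltransferase gene for spectinomycin selection in bacteria, a high-copy ColE1/pUC-type origin for propagation in E. coli, and the incP oriV together with its trfA replication initiator, which provide broad-host-range replication of the kind needed in Agrobacterium. The short integron promoter and gentamicin acetyltransferase fragments annotated upstream of the spectinomycin marker appear to be remnants of the resistance cassette rather than functional markers.

Between the nopaline-type left and right border repeats sit two transcription units. The first is the plant selection cassette: an enhanced CaMV 35S promoter with duplicated enhancer, the TMV omega translational enhancer leader, the nptII (neo) coding sequence and a NOS terminator, allowing selection of transformed tissue with aminoglycosides such as G418 or kanamycin. The second is the reporter unit. The roughly 2 kb region between the first NOS terminator and the start of GUS is unannotated in the feature table, but corresponds in position and size to the recorded insert, the pCST1 (Closed stomata1) promoter, whose accession identifiers are maize gene models although the species field lists it as synthetic. It drives a β-glucuronidase (uidA) coding sequence that is annotated as three separate fragments, consistent with the introns named in the construct title; introns of this kind prevent reporter expression in bacteria, so staining reflects plant expression only. A second NOS terminator closes the unit. Histochemical GUS staining of transformed plants then reveals where the promoter is active within the stomatal complex.
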