Addgene plasmid #215178: Bo_NPTII:pCST:Gus_introns
Purpose: Evaluating guard cell specific promotors in Brassica
Depositing lab: Penny Hundleby. Depositing organization: John Innes Centre. Publication: A Promoter Collection for Cell-Targeted Analysis Within the Stomatal Complex. Nguyen TH, Krasauskas J, Nguyen TB, Noureen A, Smedley M, Christie JM, Harwood W, Blatt MR, Hundleby P. Plant Direct. 2025 Feb 12;9(2):e70045. doi: 10.1002/pld3.70045. eCollection 2025 Feb. PubMed 39943924.
Backbone
  Vector backbone: pAGM8031
  Backbone manufacturer: Sylvestre Marillonnet
  Backbone size w/o insert (bp): 5201
  Total vector size (bp): 10851
  Vector type: Synthetic Biology
  Selectable markers: Neomycin (select with G418)
Growth in bacteria
  Bacterial resistance: Spectinomycin, 50 μg/mL
  Growth temperature: 37°C
  Growth strain: DH5alpha
  Copy number: High Copy
Gene/Insert
  Gene/Insert name: Closed stomata1
  Species: Synthetic
  Insert size (bp): 2022
  GenBank ID: GRMZM2G153358/ Zm00001eb288410
  Promoter: pCST1
  Cloning method: Golden Gate
  Sequencing primers: 5′ GTGGTGTAAACAAATTGACGC; 3′ GGATAAACCTTTTCACGCCC
Terms and licenses: Academic/Nonprofit Terms; Industry Terms: Not Available to Industry
How to cite: Bo_NPTII:pCST:Gus_introns was a gift from Penny Hundleby (Addgene plasmid # 215178 ; http://n2t.net/addgene:215178 ; RRID:Addgene_215178)
